>Addgene plasmid #40503 | pEMB018 / LRRK2_BC_1309_2136 | depositor full sequence | sequence record 52176 | pEMB018 / LRRK2_BC_1309_2136 sequence 9920 bps
GGAACGGCTCCGCCCACTATTAATGAAATTAAAAATTCCAATTTTAAAAAACGCAGCAAGAGAAACATTT
GTATGAAAGAATGCGTAGAAGGAAAGAAAAATGTCGTCGACATGCTGAACAACAAGATTAATATGCCTCC
GTGTATAAAAAAAATATTGAACGATTTGAAAGAAAACAATGTACCGCGCGGCGGTATGTACAGGAAGAGG
TTTATACTAAACTGTTACATTGCAAACGTGGTTTCGTGTGCCAAGTGTGAAAACCGATGTTTAATCAAGG
CTCTGACGCATTTCTACAACCACGACTCCAAGTGTGTGGGTGAAGTCATGCATCTTTTAATCAAATCCCA
AGATGTGTATAAACCACCAAACTGCCAAAAAATGAAAACTGTCGACAAGCTCTGTCCGTTTGCTGGCAAC
TGCAAGGGTCTCAATCCTATTTGTAATTATTGAATAATAAAACAATTATAAATGCTAAATTTGTTTTTTA
TTAACGATACAAACCAAACGCAACAAGAACATTTGTAGTATTATCTATAATTGAAAACGCGTAGTTATAA
TCGCTGAGGTAATATTTAAAATCATTTTCAAATGATTCACAGTTAATTTGCGACAATATAATTTTATTTT
CACATAAACTAGACGCCTTGTCGTCTTCTTCTTCGTATTCCTTCTCTTTTTCATTTTTCTCTTCATAAAA
ATTAACATAGTTATTATCGTATCCATATATGTATCTATCGTATAGAGTAAATTTTTTGTTGTCATAAATA
TATATGTCTTTTTTAATGGGGTGTATAGTACCGCTGCGCATAGTTTTTCTGTAATTTACAACAGTGCTAT
TTTCTGGTAGTTCTTCGGAGTGTGTTGCTTTAATTATTAAATTTATATAATCAATGAATTTGGGATCGTC
GGTTTTGTACAATATGTTGCCGGCATAGTACGCAGCTTCTTCTAGTTCAATTACACCATTTTTTAGCAGC
ACCGGATTAACATAACTTTCCAAAATGTTGTACGAACCGTTAAACAAAAACAGTTCACCTCCCTTTTCTA
TACTATTGTCTGCGAGCAGTTGTTTGTTGTTAAAAATAACAGCCATTGTAATGAGACGCACAAACTAATA
TCACAAACTGGAAATGTCTATCAATATATAGTTGCTGATCAGATCCTCATTGTTTGCCTCCCTGCTGCGG
TTTTTCACCGAAGTTCATGCCAGTCCAGCGTTTTTGCAGCAGAAAAGCCGCCGACTTCGGTTTGCGGTCG
CGAGTGAAGATCCCTTTCTTGTTACCGCCAACGCGCAATATGCCTTGCGAGGTCGCAAAATCGGCGAAAT
TCCATACCTGTTCACCGACGACGGCGCTGACGCGATCAAAGACGCGGTGATACATATCCAGCCATGCACA
CTGATACTCTTCACTCCACATGTCGGTGTACATTGAGTGCAGCCCGGCTAACGTATCCACGCCGTATTCG
GTGATGATAATCGGCTGATGCAGTTTCTCCTGCCAGGCCAGAAGTTCTTTTTCCAGTACCTTCTCTGCCG
TTTCCAAATCGCCGCTTTGGACATACCATCCGTAATAACGGTTCAGGCACAGCACATCAAAGAGATCGCT
GATGGTATCGGTGTGAGCGTCGCAGAACATTACATTGACGCAGGTGATCGGACGCGTCGGGTCGAGTTTA
CGCGTTGCTTCCGCCAGTGGCGCGAAATATTCCCGTGCACCTTGCGGACGGGTATCCGGTTCGTTGGCAA
TACTCCACATCACCACGCTTGGGTGGTTTTTGTCACGCGCTATCAGCTCTTTAATCGCCTGTAAGTGCGC
TTGCTGAGTTTCCCCGTTGACTGCCTCTTCGCTGTACAGTTCTTTCGGCTTGTTGCCCGCTTCGAAACCA
ATGCCTAAAGAGAGCGAAAAGCCGACAGCAGCAGTTTCATCAATCACCACGATGCCATGTTCATCTGCCC
AGTCGAGCATCTCTTCAGCGTAAGGGTAATGCGAGGTACGGTAGGAGTTGGCCCCAATCCAGTCCATTAA
TGCGTGGTCGTGCACCATCAGCACGTTATCGAATCCTTTGCCACGTAAGTCCGCATCTTCATGACGACCA
AAGCCAGTAAAGTAGAACGGTTTGTGGTTAATCAGGAACTGTTGGCCCTTCACTGCCACTGACCGGATGC
CGACGCGAAGCGGGTAGATATCACACTCTGTCTGGCTTTTGGCTGTGACGCACAGTTCATAGAGATAACC
TTCACCCGGTTGCCAGAGGTGCGGATTCACCACTTGCAAAGTCCCGCTAGTGCCTTGTCCAGTTGCAACC
ACCTGTTGATCCGCATCACGCAGTTCAACGCTGACATCACCATTGGCCACCACCTGCCAGTCAACAGACG
CGTGGTTACAGTCTTGCGCGACATGCGTCACCACGGTGATATCGTCCACCCAGGTGTTCGGCGTGGTGTA
GAGCATTACGCTGCGATGGATTCCGGCATAGTTAAAGAAATCATGGAAGTAAGACTGCTTTTTCTTGCCG
TTTTCGTCGGTAATCACCATTCCCGGCGGGATAGTCTGCCAGTTCAGTTCGTTGTTCACACAAACGGTGA
TACGTACACTTTTCCCGGCAATAACATACGGCGTGACATCGGCTTCAAATGGCGTATAGCCGCCCTGATG
CTCCATCACTTCCTGATTATTGACCCACACTTTGCCGTAATGAGTGACCGCATCGAAACGCAGCACGATA
CGCTGGCCTGCCCAACCTTTCGGTATAAAGACTTCGCGCTGATACCAGACGTTGCCCGCATAATTACGAA
TATCTGCATCGGCGAACTGATCGTTAAAACTGCCTGGCACAGCAATTGCCCGGCTTTCTTGTAACGCGCT
TTCCCACCAACGCTGATCAATTCCACAGTTTTCGCGATCCAGACTGAATGCCCACAGGCCGTCGAGTTTT
TTGATTTCACGGGTTGGGGTTTCTACAGGACGGACCATATTTATAGGTGTAATTTATGTAGCTGTAATTT
TTACCTTATTAATATTTTTTACGCTTTGCATTCGACGACTGAACTCCCAAATATATGTTTAACTCGTCTT
GGTCGTTTGAATTTTTGTTGCTGTGTTTCCTAATATTTTCCATCACCTTAAATATGTTATTGTAATCCTC
AATGTTGAACTTGCAATTGGACACGGCATAGTTTTCCATAGTCGTGTAAAACATGGTATTGGCTGCATTG
TAATACATCCGACTGAGCGGGTACGGATCTATGTGTTTGAGCAGCCTGTTCAAAAACTCTGCATCGTCGC
AAAACGGAATTTCGTCGACAGATCTGATCATGGAGATAATTAAAATGATAACCATCTCGCAAATAAATAA
GTATTTTACTGTTTTCGTAACAGTTTTGTAATAAAAAAACCTATAAATATAGGATCTATGCACCACCATC
ACCACCATCACCACTTGGTGCCCCGCGGATCCAAGCACATTGGCTGTAAAGCAAAGGATATTATTCGTTT
CCTGCAGCAGCGTCTTAAGAAGGCCGTGCCCTACAATCGCATGAAGCTGATGATCGTCGGGAACACCGGT
TCTGGAAAGACAACCCTCTTGCAGCAGCTTATGAAGACTAAGAAGTCCGACTTGGGGATGCAGAGCGCCA
CTGTGGGGATCGACGTGAAAGACTGGCCAATCCAAATCCGTGACAAGCGCAAGCGTGACTTAGTACTGAA
CGTGTGGGACTTTGCCGGCAGGGAAGAGTTCTACTCTACGCATCCTCACTTCATGACTCAGCGTGCCCTC
TATCTGGCAGTTTACGACCTCTCAAAGGGCCAGGCTGAGGTGGACGCCATGAAACCCTGGCTGTTTAACA
TCAAGGCTCGTGCTTCCAGCTCCCCTGTGATCTTAGTCGGGACACACTTGGATGTTTCTGATGAGAAGCA
GCGTAAGGCATGTATGAGTAAGATCACCAAAGAGCTGTTGAACAAACGCGGCTTTCCCGCCATCCGTGAT
TACCACTTCGTCAACGCTACCGAGGAAAGCGACGCACTGGCCAAGTTACGTAAGACCATTATCAACGAAA
GCCTGAACTTCAAAATTCGCGACCAGCTGGTGGTCGGACAGCTGATCCCCGACTGCTACGTGGAACTTGA
GAAGATCATCCTGAGCGAGCGCAAGAATGTGCCTATCGAGTTTCCAGTGATCGATCGCAAACGTCTCCTC
CAGCTCGTGCGTGAGAATCAGCTGCAGCTCGACGAGAACGAGCTGCCTCATGCTGTGCACTTCCTTAACG
AGTCAGGTGTCCTCCTGCACTTCCAGGACCCGGCTCTCCAGCTGAGTGACCTCTATTTCGTGGAGCCAAA
GTGGCTCTGTAAAATTATGGCTCAAATCCTCACTGTCAAGGTAGAGGGCTGTCCAAAGCACCCAAAGGGC
ATCATCTCGCGTCGCGACGTGGAAAAGTTTCTCTCTAAGAAGCGCAAGTTTCCCAAGAACTACATGAGCC
AGTACTTTAAACTGTTGGAGAAGTTCCAGATCGCTCTGCCTATCGGCGAAGAGTACCTGTTGGTTCCTTC
CTCCCTGTCCGATCACCGCCCCGTGATTGAGCTGCCTCACTGCGAGAACAGCGAGATTATCATTCGCCTA
TACGAGATGCCGTACTTTCCGATGGGCTTCTGGTCAAGGCTCATCAATCGTCTGCTTGAAATCTCCCCAT
ATATGCTGAGCGGTCGTGAACGCGCTCTGAGGCCAAACCGGATGTACTGGCGCCAGGGGATTTACTTGAA
CTGGTCCCCTGAGGCTTATTGTCTGGTGGGCTCGGAAGTCCTGGATAACCACCCCGAATCATTCCTGAAG
ATCACCGTTCCTTCCTGCCGTAAGGGTTGCATTCTATTGGGACAGGTGGTGGATCATATCGATTCCCTGA
TGGAGGAGTGGTTCCCTGGCCTGTTGGAGATCGACATCTGTGGCGAGGGTGAGACCCTGCTGAAGAAGTG
GGCACTCTACAGTTTCAATGACGGCGAAGAACACCAGAAGATTCTGCTCGACGACCTCATGAAGAAGGCC
GAGGAGGGCGACCTGCTCGTGAACCCCGACCAGCCTAGGCTGACCATCCCCATCTCCCAGATTGCACCCG
ACCTTATCCTCGCTGACCTGCCTCGCAACATCATGCTGAACAATGACGAGCTGGAGTTTGAACAAGCACC
CGAGTTCCTGCTAGGCGACGGCTCTTTCGGTTCAGTTTACCGTGCTGCTTACGAGGGTGAAGAGGTTGCC
GTGAAGATTTTTAACAAGCACACTTCGCTCCGTCTGCTGCGTCAGGAGCTTGTGGTTCTCTGCCACCTGC
ACCACCCTTCCCTGATCTCCCTGCTGGCCGCCGGCATTAGGCCTCGCATGCTAGTGATGGAACTGGCCAG
TAAGGGTTCATTGGACCGCCTGCTGCAGCAGGACAAGGCTAGCCTGACCCGTACGCTCCAGCACCGTATC
GCCCTGCATGTGGCCGACGGACTGCGCTACTTGCACAGTGCCATGATCATTTATCGCGATCTGAAGCCTC
ATAATGTTCTTCTGTTCACGCTCTACCCAAACGCAGCTATCATTGCCAAAATTGCCGATTACGGCATAGC
CCAGTACTGCTGTCGTATGGGTATCAAGACTAGCGAGGGTACACCTGGGTTCCGCGCTCCCGAAGTCGCA
CGCGGGAACGTGATCTACAACCAGCAGGCCGACGTGTACTCGTTTGGCCTGCTCCTGTATGACATTCTCA
CTACCGGAGGCCGGATTGTGGAGGGCCTGAAATTTCCCAACGAGTTCGACGAGCTGGAGATCCAGGGCAA
GCTGCCTGACCCCGTGAAGGAGTACGGTTGTGCACCCTGGCCTATGGTGGAGAAGCTCATTAAGCAGTGT
CTGAAGGAGAACCCTCAGGAACGCCCCACAAGCGCCCAGGTGTTCGACATTCTAAACTCTGCAGAGTAAA
GCTTGCGGCCGCACTCGAGCACCACCACCACCACCACTAACCTAGGTAGCTGAGCGCATGCAAGCTGATC
CGGGTTATTAGTACATTTATTAAGCGCTAGATTCTGTGCGTTGTTGATTTACAGACAATTGTTGTACGTA
TTTTAATAATTCATTAAATTTATAATCTTTAGGGTGGTATGTTAGAGCGAAAATCAAATGATTTTCAGCG
TCTTTATATCTGAATTTAAATATTAAATCCTCAATAGATTTGTAAAATAGGTTTCGATTAGTTTCAAACA
AGGGTTGTTTTTCCGAACCGATGGCTGGACTATCTAATGGATTTTCGCTCAACGCCACAAAACTTGCCAA
ATCTTGTAGCAGCAATCTAGCTTTGTCGATATTCGTTTGTGTTTTGTTTTGTAATAAAGGTTCGACGTCG
TTCAAAATATTATGCGCTTTTGTATTTCTTTCATCACTGTCGTTAGTGTACAATTGACTCGACGTAAACA
CGTTAAATAGAGCTTGGACATATTTAACATCGGGCGTGTTAGCTTTATTAGGCCGATTATCGTCGTCGTC
CCAACCCTCGTCGTTAGAAGTTGCTTCCGAAGACGATTTTGCCATAGCCACACGACGCCTATTAATTGTG
TCGGCTAACACGTCCGCGATCAAATTTGTAGTTGAGCTTTTTGGAATTATTTCTGATTGCGGGCGTTTTT
GGGCGGGTTTCAATCTAACTGTGCCCGATTTTAATTCAGACAACACGTTAGAAAGCGATGGTGCAGGCGG
TGGTAACATTTCAGACGGCAAATCTACTAATGGCGGCGGTGGTGGAGCTGATGATAAATCTACCATCGGT
GGAGGCGCAGGCGGGGCTGGCGGCGGAGGCGGAGGCGGAGGTGGTGGCGGTGATGCAGACGGCGGTTTAG
GCTCAAATGTCTCTTTAGGCAACACAGTCGGCACCTCAACTATTGTACTGGTTTCGGGCGCCGTTTTTGG
TTTGACCGGTCTGAGACGAGTGCGATTTTTTTCGTTTCTAATAGCTTCCAACAATTGTTGTCTGTCGTCT
AAAGGTGCAGCGGGTTGAGGTTCCGTCGGCATTGGTGGAGCGGGCGGCAATTCAGACATCGATGGTGGTG
GTGGTGGTGGAGGCGCTGGAATGTTAGGCACGGGAGAAGGTGGTGGCGGCGGTGCCGCCGGTATAATTTG
TTCTGGTTTAGTTTGTTCGCGCACGATTGTGGGCACCGGCGCAGGCGCCGCTGGCTGCACAACGGAAGGT
CGTCTGCTTCGAGGCAGCGCTTGGGGTGGTGGCAATTCAATATTATAATTGGAATACAAATCGTAAAAAT
CTGCTATAAGCATTGTAATTTCGCTATCGTTTACCGTGCCGATATTTAACAACCGCTCAATGTAAGCAAT
TGTATTGTAAAGAGATTGTCTCAAGCTCGGATCGATCCCGCACGCCGATAACAAGCCTTTTCATTTTTAC
TACAGCATTGTAGTGGCGAGACACTTCGCTGTCGTCGAGGTTTAAACGCTTCCTCGCTCACTGACTCGCT
GCGCTCGGTCGTTCGGCTGCGGCGAGCGGTATCAGCTCACTCAAAGGCGGTAATACGGTTATCCACAGAA
TCAGGGGATAACGCAGGAAAGAACATGTGAGCAAAAGGCCAGCAAAAGGCCAGGAACCGTAAAAAGGCCG
CGTTGCTGGCGTTTTTCCATAGGCTCCGCCCCCCTGACGAGCATCACAAAAATCGACGCTCAAGTCAGAG
GTGGCGAAACCCGACAGGACTATAAAGATACCAGGCGTTTCCCCCTGGAAGCTCCCTCGTGCGCTCTCCT
GTTCCGACCCTGCCGCTTACCGGATACCTGTCCGCCTTTCTCCCTTCGGGAAGCGTGGCGCTTTCTCATA
GCTCACGCTGTAGGTATCTCAGTTCGGTGTAGGTCGTTCGCTCCAAGCTGGGCTGTGTGCACGAACCCCC
CGTTCAGCCCGACCGCTGCGCCTTATCCGGTAACTATCGTCTTGAGTCCAACCCGGTAAGACACGACTTA
TCGCCACTGGCAGCAGCCACTGGTAACAGGATTAGCAGAGCGAGGTATGTAGGCGGTGCTACAGAGTTCT
TGAAGTGGTGGCCTAACTACGGCTACACTAGAAGGACAGTATTTGGTATCTGCGCTCTGCTGAAGCCAGT
TACCTTCGGAAAAAGAGTTGGTAGCTCTTGATCCGGCAAACAAACCACCGCTGGTAGCGGTGGTTTTTTT
GTTTGCAAGCAGCAGATTACGCGCAGAAAAAAAGGATCTCAAGAAGATCCTTTGATCTTTTCTACGGGGT
CTGACGCTCAGTGGAACGAAAACTCACGTTAAGGGATTTTGGTCATGAGATTATCAAAAAGGATCTTCAC
CTAGATCCTTTTAAATTAAAAATGAAGTTTTAAATCAATCTAAAGTATATATGAGTAAACTTGGTCTGAC
AGTTACCAATGCTTAATCAGTGAGGCACCTATCTCAGCGATCTGTCTATTTCGTTCATCCATAGTTGCCT
GACTCCCCGTCGTGTAGATAACTACGATACGGGAGGGCTTACCATCTGGCCCCAGTGCTGCAATGATACC
GCGAGACCCACGCTCACCGGCTCCAGATTTATCAGCAATAAACCAGCCAGCCGGAAGGGCCGAGCGCAGA
AGTGGTCCTGCAACTTTATCCGCCTCCATCCAGTCTATTAATTGTTGCCGGGAAGCTAGAGTAAGTAGTT
CGCCAGTTAATAGTTTGCGCAACGTTGTTGCCATTGCTACAGGCATCGTGGTGTCACGCTCGTCGTTTGG
TATGGCTTCATTCAGCTCCGGTTCCCAACGATCAAGGCGAGTTACATGATCCCCCATGTTGTGCAAAAAA
GCGGTTAGCTCCTTCGGTCCTCCGATCGTTGTCAGAAGTAAGTTGGCCGCAGTGTTATCACTCATGGTTA
TGGCAGCACTGCATAATTCTCTTACTGTCATGCCATCCGTAAGATGCTTTTCTGTGACTGGTGAGTACTC
AACCAAGTCATTCTGAGAATAGTGTATGCGGCGACCGAGTTGCTCTTGCCCGGCGTCAATACGGGATAAT
ACCGCGCCACATAGCAGAACTTTAAAAGTGCTCATCATTGGAAAACGTTCTTCGGGGCGAAAACTCTCAA
GGATCTTACCGCTGTTGAGATCCAGTTCGATGTAACCCACTCGTGCACCCAACTGATCTTCAGCATCTTT
TACTTTCACCAGCGTTTCTGGGTGAGCAAAAACAGGAAGGCAAAATGCCGCAAAAAAGGGAATAAGGGCG
ACACGGAAATGTTGAATACTCATACTCTTCCTTTTTCAATATTATTGAAGCATTTATCAGGGTTATTGTC
TCATGAGCGGATACATATTTGAATGTATTTAGAAAAATAAACAAATAGGGGTTCCGCGCACATTTCCCCG
AAAAGTGCCACCTG
[124 nt withheld, positions 9395-9518]
C
[91 nt withheld, positions 9520-9610]
A
[49 nt withheld, positions 9612-9660]
CCTTTGACGTTGGAGTCCACGTTCTTT
[37 nt withheld, positions 9688-9724]
ACCCTATCTCGGTCTATTCTTTTGATTTATAAGGGATTTTGCCGATTTCGGCCTATTGGTTAAAAAATGA
GCTGATTTAACAAAAATTTAACGCGAATTTTAACAAAATATTAACGTTTACAATTTCCCATTCGCCATTC
AGGCTGCGCAACTGTTGGGAAGGGCGATCGGTGCGGGCCTCTTCGCTATTACGCCA
Features (pLannotate 1.2.2; 14 found; start..end, strand, type, name):
    329..453     +  CDS            lef2: baculovirus late expression factor 2
    491..1096    +  CDS            ORF603: baculovirus ORF603 protein
   1167..2972    -  CDS            GUS: β-glucuronidase; uidA (or gusA) from E. coli
   2987..3302    -  promoter       p6.9 promoter: Autographa californica p6.9; baculovirus late basic protein promoter
   3317..3408    +  promoter       polyhedrin promoter: polh from Autographa californica; promoter for the baculovirus polyhedrin gene
   3463..5946    +  CDS            LRRK2 (fragment): LRRK2_HUMAN - Also known as PARK8. Experimental evidence at protein level: Swiss-Prot protein existence level 1. Serine/threonine-protein kinase which phosphorylates a broad range of proteins involved in multiple processes such as neuronal plasticity, autophagy, and vesicle trafficking (PubMed:20949042, PubMed:22012985, PubMed:26824392, PubMed:29125462, PubMed:28720718, PubMed:29127255, PubMed:30398148, PubMed:29212815, PubMed:30635421, PubMed:21850687, PubMed:23395371, PubMed:17114044, PubMed:24687852, PubMed:26014385, PubMed:25201882). Is a key regulator of RAB GTPases by regulating the GTP/
   5970..5987    +  CDS            9xHis (fragment): 9xHis affinity tag
   6024..7381    +  misc_recomb    baculovirus recombination region (ORF1629): contains part of ORF1629
   7379..7456    -  CDS            P61 (fragment): P78_NPVAC - Experimental evidence at protein level: Swiss-Prot protein existence level 1. Plays a role in the transport of the nucleocapsids from the cytoplasm toward the host nucleus together with the host actin- polymerizing Arp2/3 complex. From Autographa californica nuclear polyhedrosis virus (AcMNPV).
   7644..8232    -  rep_origin     ori: high-copy-number ColE1/pMB1/pBR322/pUC origin of replication
   8403..9263    -  CDS            AmpR: β-lactamase; bla; confers resistance to ampicillin, carbenicillin, and related antibiotics
   9264..9368    -  promoter       AmpR promoter: bla
   9395..9850    +  rep_origin     f1 ori (sequence partly withheld): f1 bacteriophage origin of replication; arrow indicates direction of (+) strand synthesis
   9855..1       -  CDS            lacZα (fragment) (across the origin): LacZα fragment of β-galactosidase; lacZ fragment
