[The description below was written by a language model from this plasmid's Addgene catalogue record and pLannotate feature annotations shown in this document.]
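Description:
pEMB018 / LRRK2_BC_1309_2136 is a 9.9 kb baculovirus transfer vector for expressing a fragment of human LRRK2 in insect cells. It is built on the pEMB018 backbone from Emerald. In E. coli it is maintained through a high-copy ColE1/pUC-type origin and selected with ampicillin via the β-lactamase gene and its own promoter. An f1 phage origin and a remnant of lacZα are also annotated.

The payload is wild-type LRRK2 spanning amino acids 1309 to 2136, placed downstream of the AcMNPV polyhedrin (polH) promoter, which drives strong very-late expression in infected insect cells. It was inserted between BamHI and HindIII sites that were destroyed during cloning. The catalogue lists a 6xHis tag at the N terminus of the insert, whereas the feature annotation detects a six-histidine stretch just downstream of the LRRK2 coding region. The tag position is therefore inconsistent between the two sources and should be checked against the sequence.

Divergently oriented from polH, the late p6.9 promoter drives E. coli β-glucuronidase (GUS), which can serve as a visual reporter for identifying recombinant virus. The whole expression region is flanked by baculoviral sequences, with lef2 and ORF603 on one side and the ORF1629 recombination region on the other. These provide the homology arms for recombination with baculovirus genomic DNA in insect cells, transferring both cassettes into the polyhedrin locus.

The record does not state a specific application. The design is suited to producing His-tagged recombinant LRRK2 protein that can be purified by affinity methods, for biochemical or structural study of this Parkinson's disease-associated kinase.
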