Addgene plasmid #40503: pEMB018 / LRRK2_BC_1309_2136
Depositing lab: Michael J Fox Foundation MJFF. Depositing organization: Michael J Fox Foundation.
Backbone
  Vector backbone: pEMB018
  Backbone manufacturer: Emerald
  Vector type: Baculovirus
Growth in bacteria
  Bacterial resistance: Ampicillin, 100 μg/mL
  Growth temperature: 37°C
  Growth strain: Top10
  Copy number: High Copy
Gene/Insert
  Gene/Insert name: LRRK2
  Species: H. sapiens (human)
  Mutation: WT; aa1309_2136
  Entrez Gene: LRRK2 (a.k.a. AURA17, DARDARIN, PARK8, RIPK7, ROCO2)
  Promoter: polH
  Tag / fusion protein: 6xHis (N terminal on insert)
  Cloning method: Restriction Enzyme; 5′ cloning site BamHI (destroyed during cloning); 3′ cloning site HindIII (destroyed during cloning)
  Sequencing primers: 5′ DSP2466For:GAATTTCGTCGACAGATC; 3′ DSP2466Rev:AATAACCCGGATCAGCTT
Terms and licenses: Academic/Nonprofit Terms; Industry Terms
How to cite: pEMB018 / LRRK2_BC_1309_2136 was a gift from Michael J Fox Foundation MJFF (Addgene plasmid # 40503 ; http://n2t.net/addgene:40503 ; RRID:Addgene_40503)
