>Addgene plasmid #40503 | pEMB018 / LRRK2_BC_1309_2136 | addgene partial sequence | sequence record 54032 | DSP2466For 5'-GAATTTCGTCGACAGATC-3'
TCTCGCAATAAATAAGTATTTTACTGTTTTCGTAACAGTTTTGTAATAAAAAAACCTATAAATATAGGAT
CTATGCACCACCATCACCACCATCACCACTTGGTGCCCCGCGGATCCAAGCACATTGGCTGTAAAGCAAA
GGATATTATTCGTTTCCTGCAGCAGCGTCTTAAGAAGGCCGTGCCCTACAATCGCATGAAGCTGATGATC
GTCGGGAACACCGGTTCTGGAAAGACAACCCTCTTGCAGCAGCTTATGAAGACTAAGAAGTCCGACTTGG
GGATGCAGAGCGCCACTGTGGGGATCGACGTGAAAGACTGGCCAATCCAAATCCGTGACAAGCGCAAGCG
TGACTTAGTACTGAACGTGTGGGACTTTGCCGGCAGGGAAGAGTTCTACTCTACGCATCCTCACTTCATG
ACTCAGCGTGCCCTCTATCTGGCAGTTTACGACCTCTCAAAGGGCCAGGCTGAGGTGGACGCCATGAAAC
CCTGGCTGTTTAACATCAAGGCTCGTGCTTCCAGCTCCCCTGTGATCTTAGTCGGGACACACTTGGATGT
TTCTGATGAGAAGCAGCGTAAGGCATGTATGAGTAAGATCACCAAAGAGCTGTTGAACAAACGCGGCTTT
CCCGCCATCCGTGATTACCACTTCGTCAACGCTACCGAGGAAAGCGACGCACTGGCCAAGTTACGTAAGA
CCATTATCAACGAAAGCCTGAACTTCAAAATTCGCGACCAGCTGGTGGTCGGACAGCTGATCCCCGACTG
CTACGTGGAACTTGAGAAGATCATCCTGAGCGAGCGCAAGAATGTGCCTATCGAGTTTCCAGTGATCGAT
CGCAAACGTCTCCTCCAGCTCGTGCGTGAGAATCAGCTGCAGCTCGACGAGAACGAGCTGCCTCATGCTG
TGCACTTCCT
