>Addgene plasmid #40503 | pEMB018 / LRRK2_BC_1309_2136 | addgene partial sequence | sequence record 54033 | DSP2466Rev 5'-AATAACCCGGATCAGCTT-3'
TGGTGGTGGTGGTGGTGCTCGAGTGCGGCCGCAAGCTTTACTCTGCAGAGTTTAGAATGTCGAACACCTG
GGCGCTTGTGGGGCGTTCCTGAGGGTTCTCCTTCAGACACTGCTTAATGAGCTTCTCCACCATAGGCCAG
GGTGCACAACCGTACTCCTTCACGGGGTCAGGCAGCTTGCCCTGGATCTCCAGCTCGTCGAACTCGTTGG
GAAATTTCAGGCCCTCCACAATCCGGCCTCCGGTAGTGAGAATGTCATACAGGAGCAGGCCAAACGAGTA
CACGTCGGCCTGCTGGTTGTAGATCACGTTCCCGCGTGCGACTTCGGGAGCGCGGAACCCAGGTGTACCC
TCGCTAGTCTTGATACCCATACGACAGCAGTACTGGGCTATGCCGTAATCGGCAATTTTGGCAATGATAG
CTGCGTTTGGGTAGAGCGTGAACAGAAGAACATTATGAGGCTTCAGATCGCGATAAATGATCATGGCACT
GTGCAAGTAGCGCAGTCCGTCGGCCACATGCAGGGCGATACGGTGCTGGAGCGTACGGGTCAGGCTAGCC
TTGTCCTGCTGCAGCAGGCGGTCCAATGAACCCTTACTGGCCAGTTCCATCACTAGCATGCGAGGCCTAA
TGCCGGCGGCCAGCAGGGAGATCAGGGAAGGGTGGTGCAGGTGGCAGAGAACCACAAGCTCCTGACGCAG
CAGACGGAGCGAAGTGTGCTTGTTAAAAATCTTCACGGCAACCTCTTCACCCTCGTAAGCAGCACGGTAA
ACTGAACCGAAAGAGCCGTCGCCTAGCAGGAACTCGGGTGCTTGTTCAAACTCCAGCTCGTC
